Addgene plasmid #236055: pHE111-3xFlag-HSP70
Purpose: Mammalian expression of human HSP70 with a N-terminal 3x-FLAG tag
Depositing lab: Jonathan Schisler. Depositing organization: University of North Carolina at Chapel Hill. Publication: Phosphorylation-State Modulated Binding of HSP70: Structural Insights and Compensatory Protein Engineering. Stewart M, Paththamperuma C, McCann C, Cottingim K, Zhang H, DelVecchio R, Peng I, Fennimore E, Nix JC, Saeed MN, George K, Makaroff K, Colie M, Paulakonis E, Almeida MF, Afolayan AJ, Brown NG, Page RC, Schisler JC. bioRxiv [Preprint]. 2025 Feb 17:2025.02.17.637997. doi: 10.1101/2025.02.17.637997. PubMed 40027613.
Backbone
  Vector backbone: p3xFLAG-CMV-10
  Vector type: Mammalian Expression
  Selectable markers: Neomycin (select with G418)
Growth in bacteria
  Bacterial resistance: Ampicillin, 100 μg/mL
  Growth temperature: 37°C
  Growth strain: DH5alpha
  Copy number: High Copy
Gene/Insert
  Gene/Insert name: HSP70 (alt names: HSPA1A; heat shock protein family A (Hsp70) member 1A)
  Species: H. sapiens (human)
  Mutation: none
  Entrez Gene: HSPA1A (a.k.a. HEL-S-103, HSP70, HSP70-1, HSP70-1A, HSP70-2, HSP70.1, HSP70.2, HSP70I, HSP72, HSPA1)
  Promoter: CMV
  Tag / fusion protein: 3xFLAG (N terminal on insert)
  Cloning method: Other
  Sequencing primers: 5′ CMV-Forward; 3′ hGH-PA-R
Terms and licenses: Academic/Nonprofit Terms; Industry Terms: Not Available to Industry
How to cite: pHE111-3xFlag-HSP70 was a gift from Jonathan Schisler (Addgene plasmid # 236055 ; http://n2t.net/addgene:236055 ; RRID:Addgene_236055)
