[The description below was written by a language model from this plasmid's Addgene catalogue record and pLannotate feature annotations shown in this document.]
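Description:
pHE111-3xFlag-HSP70 is a mammalian expression plasmid of about 8.2 kb built on the p3xFLAG-CMV-10 backbone. It produces human HSP70 (HSPA1A, the stress-inducible heat shock protein family A member 1A) with an N-terminal 3xFLAG epitope tag. The record lists no mutations, so the insert is the wild-type coding sequence. In E. coli the plasmid is maintained at high copy by a ColE1/pUC-type origin and selected with ampicillin through the β-lactamase gene. An f1 phage origin is also present, which in principle allows single-stranded DNA production.

The expression cassette uses the human cytomegalovirus immediate-early enhancer and promoter to drive strong constitutive transcription. These are followed by three tandem FLAG epitopes with an enterokinase cleavage site, then the HSPA1A open reading frame, and transcription ends at the human growth hormone polyadenylation signal. A second cassette downstream places the neomycin phosphotransferase gene under the SV40 enhancer/early promoter with an SV40 poly(A) signal, so stably transfected mammalian cells can be selected with G418. The annotation also detects an adjacent ble reading frame and a str fragment, apparently carried along with neo from its Tn5-type source, but only neomycin/G418 is listed as the selectable marker. Short lacZα, lacI, lac promoter/operator, T7 promoter, CloDF13 and large T antigen fragments appear to be backbone remnants with no stated role.

The construct is intended for transient or stable expression of FLAG-tagged HSP70 in mammalian cells. The tag permits detection or immunoprecipitation with anti-FLAG reagents, and the associated work concerns phosphorylation-dependent binding of HSP70.
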