Features (pLannotate 1.2.2; 22 found; start..end, strand, type, name):
      4..158     -  CDS            lacZα (fragment): LacZα fragment of β-galactosidase; lacZ fragment
    318..697     +  enhancer       CMV enhancer: human cytomegalovirus immediate early enhancer
    699..898     +  promoter       CMV promoter: human cytomegalovirus (CMV) immediate early promoter
    931..996     +  CDS            3xFLAG: three tandem FLAG® epitope tags, followed by an enterokinase cleavage site
   1015..2937    +  CDS            HSPA1A: HS71A_HUMAN - Also known as HSP72 From Homo sapiens (Human).
   2954..3576    +  polyA_signal   hGH poly(A) signal: human growth hormone polyadenylation signal
   3618..3915    +  promoter       SV40 promoter: SV40 enhancer and early promoter
   3969..4760    +  CDS            neo: KKA2_KLEPN - Also known as kan, nptII. Experimental evidence at protein level: Swiss-Prot protein existence level 1. Resistance to kanamycin, neomycin, paromomycin, ribostamycin, butirosin and gentamicin B. From Klebsiella pneumoniae.
   4784..5161    +  CDS            ble: BLE_KLEPN - Experimental evidence at protein level: Swiss-Prot protein existence level 1. Binding protein with a strong affinity to the bleomycin family of antibiotics. Binds to CL990; an antimitotic-antibiotic compound. From Klebsiella pneumoniae.
   5203..5262    +  CDS            str (fragment): STR_KLEPN - Protein inferred from homology: Swiss-Prot protein existence level 3. The aminoglycoside phosphotransferases achieve inactivation of their antibiotic substrates by phosphorylation. From Klebsiella pneumoniae.
   5285..5308    -  rep_origin     CloDF13 ori (fragment): Plasmids containing the CloDF13 (CDF) origin of replication can be propagated in E. coli cells that contain additional plasmids with compatible origins.
   5309..5392    +  CDS            large T antigen (fragment): large T antigen from SV40 (simian virus 40)
   5415..5549    +  polyA_signal   SV40 poly(A) signal: SV40 polyadenylation signal
   5555..5573    -  promoter       T7 promoter: promoter for bacteriophage T7 RNA polymerase
   5611..5627    -  protein_bind   lac operator: The lac repressor binds to the lac operator to inhibit transcription in E. coli. This inhibition can be relieved by adding lactose or isopropyl-β-D-thiogalactopyranoside (IPTG). lac repressor encoded by lacI
   5635..5665    -  promoter       lac promoter: promoter for the E. coli lac operon
   5680..5701    -  protein_bind   CAP binding site: CAP binding activates transcription in the presence of cAMP. E. coli catabolite activator protein
   5714..5806    -  CDS            lacI (fragment): lac repressor; lacI; The lac repressor binds to the lac operator to inhibit transcription in E. coli. This inhibition can be relieved by adding lactose or isopropyl-β-D-thiogalactopyranoside (IPTG).
   5989..6577    -  rep_origin     ori: high-copy-number ColE1/pMB1/pBR322/pUC origin of replication
   6748..7608    -  CDS            AmpR: β-lactamase; bla; confers resistance to ampicillin, carbenicillin, and related antibiotics
   7609..7713    -  promoter       AmpR promoter: bla
   7740..8168    +  rep_origin     f1 ori (sequence partly withheld): f1 bacteriophage origin of replication; arrow indicates direction of (+) strand synthesis
>Addgene plasmid #236055 | pHE111-3xFlag-HSP70 | addgene full sequence | sequence record 482411 | Addgene NGS Result
CCATTCGCCATTCAGGCTGCGCAACTGTTGGGAAGGGCGATCGGTGCGGGCCTCTTCGCTATTACGCCAG
CTGGCGAAAGGGGGATGTGCTGCAAGGCGATTAAGTTGGGTAACGCCAGGGTTTTCCCAGTCACGACGTT
GTAAAACGACGGCCAGTGCCAAGCTGATCTATACATTGAATCAATATTGGCAATTAGCCATATTAGTCAT
TGGTTATATAGCATAAATCAATATTGGCTATTGGCCATTGCATACGTTGTATCTATATCATAATATGTAC
ATTTATATTGGCTCATGTCCAATATGACCGCCATGTTGACATTGATTATTGACTAGTTATTAATAGTAAT
CAATTACGGGGTCATTAGTTCATAGCCCATATATGGAGTTCCGCGTTACATAACTTACGGTAAATGGCCC
GCCTGGCTGACCGCCCAACGACCCCCGCCCATTGACGTCAATAATGACGTATGTTCCCATAGTAACGCCA
ATAGGGACTTTCCATTGACGTCAATGGGTGGAGTATTTACGGTAAACTGCCCACTTGGCAGTACATCAAG
TGTATCATATGCCAAGTCCGCCCCCTATTGACGTCAATGACGGTAAATGGCCCGCCTGGCATTATGCCCA
GTACATGACCTTACGGGACTTTCCTACTTGGCAGTACATCTACGTATTAGTCATCGCTATTACCATGGTG
ATGCGGTTTTGGCAGTACACCAATGGGCGTGGATAGCGGTTTGACTCACGGGGATTTCCAAGTCTCCACC
CCATTGACGTCAATGGGAGTTTGTTTTGGCACCAAAATCAACGGGACTTTCCAAAATGTCGTAATAACCC
CGCCCCGTTGACGCAAATGGGCGGTAGGCGTGTACGGTGGGAGGTCTATATAAGCAGAGCTCGTTTAGTG
AACCGTCAGAATTAACCATGGACTACAAAGACCATGACGGTGATTATAAAGATCATGACATCGATTACAA
GGATGACGATGACAAGCTTGCGGCCGCGAATTCAATGGCTAAAGCAGCGGCGATCGGCATCGACCTGGGC
ACCACCTACTCCTGCGTGGGGGTGTTCCAACACGGCAAGGTGGAGATCATCGCCAACGACCAGGGCAACC
GCACCACCCCCAGCTACGTGGCCTTCACGGACACCGAGCGGCTCATCGGGGATGCGGCCAAGAACCAGGT
GGCGCTGAACCCGCAGAACACCGTGTTTGACGCGAAGCGGCTGATCGGCCGCAAGTTCGGCGACCCGGTG
GTGCAGTCGGACATGAAGCACTGGCCTTTCCAGGTGATCAACGACGGAGACAAGCCCAAGGTGCAGGTGA
GCTACAAGGGGGAGACCAAGGCATTCTACCCCGAGGAGATCTCGTCCATGGTGCTGACCAAGATGAAGGA
GATCGCCGAGGCGTACCTGGGCTACCCGGTGACCAACGCGGTGATCACCGTGCCGGCCTACTTCAACGAC
TCGCAGCGCCAGGCCACCAAGGATGCGGGTGTGATCGCGGGGCTCAACGTGCTGCGGATCATCAACGAGC
CCACGGCCGCCGCCATCGCCTACGGCCTGGACAGAACGGGCAAGGGGGAGCGCAACGTGCTCATCTTTGA
CCTGGGCGGGGGCACCTTCGACGTGTCCATCCTGACGATCGACGACGGCATCTTCGAGGTGAAGGCCACG
GCCGGGGACACCCACCTGGGTGGGGAGGACTTTGACAACAGGCTGGTGAACCACTTCGTGGAGGAGTTCA
AGAGAAAACACAAGAAGGACATCAGCCAGAACAAGCGAGCCGTGAGGCGGCTGCGCACCGCCTGCGAGAG
GGCCAAGAGGACCCTGTCGTCCAGCACCCAGGCCAGCCTGGAGATCGACTCCCTGTTTGAGGGCATCGAC
TTCTACACGTCCATCACCAGGGCGAGGTTCGAGGAGCTGTGCTCCGACCTGTTCCGAAGCACCCTGGAGC
CCGTGGAGAAGGCTCTGCGCGACGCCAAGCTGGACAAGGCCCAGATTCACGACCTGGTCCTGGTCGGGGG
CTCCACCCGCATCCCCAAGGTGCAGAAGCTGCTGCAGGACTTCTTCAACGGGCGCGACCTGAACAAGAGC
ATCAACCCCGACGAGGCTGTGGCCTACGGGGCGGCGGTGCAGGCGGCCATCCTGATGGGGGACAAGTCCG
AGAACGTGCAGGACCTGCTGCTGCTGGACGTGGCTCCCCTGTCGCTGGGGCTGGAGACGGCCGGAGGCGT
GATGACTGCCCTGATCAAGCGCAACTCCACCATCCCCACCAAGCAGACGCAGATCTTCACCACCTACTCC
GACAACCAACCCGGGGTGCTGATCCAGGTGTACGAGGGCGAGAGGGCCATGACGAAAGACAACAATCTGT
TGGGGCGCTTCGAGCTGAGCGGCATCCCTCCGGCCCCCAGGGGCGTGCCCCAGATCGAGGTGACCTTCGA
CATCGATGCCAACGGCATCCTGAACGTCACGGCCACGGACAAGAGCACCGGCAAGGCCAACAAGATCACC
ATCACCAACGACAAGGGCCGCCTGAGCAAGGAGGAGATCGAGCGCATGGTGCAGGAGGCGGAGAAGTACA
AAGCGGAGGACGAGGTGCAGCGCGAGAGGGTGTCAGCCAAGAACGCCCTGGAGTCCTACGCCTTCAACAT
GAAGAGCGCCGTGGAGGATGAGGGGCTCAAGGGCAAGATCAGCGAGGCCGACAAGAAGAAGGTGCTGGAC
AAGTGTCAAGAGGTCATCTCGTGGCTGGACGCCAACACCTTGGCCGAGAAGGACGAGTTTGAGCACAAGA
GGAAGGAGCTGGAGCAGGTGTGTAACCCCATCATCAGCGGACTGTACCAGGGTGCCGGTGGTCCCGGGCC
TGGGGGCTTCGGGGCTCAGGGTCCCAAGGGAGGGTCTGGGTCAGGCCCCACCATTGAGGAGGTAGATTAG
TCTAGAGGATCCCGGGTGGCATCCCTGTGACCCCTCCCCAGTGCCTCTCCTGGCCCTGGAAGTTGCCACT
CCAGTGCCCACCAGCCTTGTCCTAATAAAATTAAGTTGCATCATTTTGTCTGACTAGGTGTCCTTCTATA
ATATTATGGGGTGGAGGGGGGTGGTATGGAGCAAGGGGCAAGTTGGGAAGACAACCTGTAGGGCCTGCGG
GGTCTATTGGGAACCAAGCTGGAGTGCAGTGGCACAATCTTGGCTCACTGCAATCTCCGCCTCCTGGGTT
CAAGCGATTCTCCTGCCTCAGCCTCCCGAGTTGTTGGGATTCCAGGCATGCATGACCAGGCTCAGCTAAT
TTTTGTTTTTTTGGTAGAGACGGGGTTTCACCATATTGGCCAGGCTGGTCTCCAACTCCTAATCTCAGGT
GATCTACCCACCTTGGCCTCCCAAATTGCTGGGATTACAGGCGTGAACCACTGCTCCCTTCCCTGTCCTT
CTGATTTTAAAATAACTATACCAGCAGGAGGACGTCCAGACACAGCATAGGCTACCTGGCCATGCCCAAC
CGGTGGGACATTTGAGTTGCTTGCTTGGCACTGTCCTCTCATGCGTTGGGTCCACTCAGTAGATGCCTGT
TGAATTGGGTACGCGGCCAGCTTGGCTGTGGAATGTGTGTCAGTTAGGGTGTGGAAAGTCCCCAGGCTCC
CCAGCAGGCAGAAGTATGCAAAGCATGCATCTCAATTAGTCAGCAACCAGGTGTGGAAAGTCCCCAGGCT
CCCCAGCAGGCAGAAGTATGCAAAGCATGCATCTCAATTAGTCAGCAACCATAGTCCCGCCCCTAACTCC
GCCCATCCCGCCCCTAACTCCGCCCAGTTCCGCCCATTCTCCGCCCCATGGCTGACTAATTTTTTTTATT
TATGCAGAGGCCGAGGCCGCCTCGGCCTCTGAGCTATTCCAGAAGTAGTGAGGAGGCTTTTTTGGAGGAA
TTGATCAGCTTGGGATCTGATCAAGAGACAGGATGAGGATCGTTTCGCATGATTGAACAAGATGGATTGC
ACGCAGGTTCTCCGGCCGCTTGGGTGGAGAGGCTATTCGGCTATGACTGGGCACAACAGACAATCGGCTG
CTCTGATGCCGCCGTGTTCCGGCTGTCAGCGCAGGGGCGCCCGGTTCTTTTTGTCAAGACCGACCTGTCC
GGTGCCCTGAATGAACTGCAGGACGAGGCAGCGCGGCTATCGTGGCTGGCCACGACGGGCGTTCCTTGCG
CAGCTGTGCTCGACGTTGTCACTGAAGCGGGAAGGGACTGGCTGCTATTGGGCGAAGTGCCGGGGCAGGA
TCTCCTGTCATCTCACCTTGCTCCTGCCGAGAAAGTATCCATCATGGCTGATGCAATGCGGCGGCTGCAT
ACGCTTGATCCGGCTACCTGCCCATTCGACCACCAAGCGAAACATCGCATCGAGCGAGCACGTACTCGGA
TGGAAGCCGGTCTTGTCGATCAGGATGATCTGGACGAAGAGCATCAGGGGCTCGCGCCAGCCGAACTGTT
CGCCAGGCTCAAGGCGCGCATGCCCGACGGCGAGGATCTCGTCGTGACCCATGGCGATGCCTGCTTGCCG
AATATCATGGTGGAAAATGGCCGCTTTTCTGGATTCATCGACTGTGGCCGGCTGGGTGTGGCGGACCGCT
ATCAGGACATAGCGTTGGCTACCCGTGATATTGCTGAAGAGCTTGGCGGCGAATGGGCTGACCGCTTCCT
CGTGCTTTACGGTATCGCCGCTCCCGATTCGCAGCGCATCGCCTTCTATCGCCTTCTTGACGAGTTCTTC
TGAGCGGGACTCTGGGGTTCGAAATGACCGACCAAGCGACGCCCAACCTGCCATCACGAGATTTCGATTC
CACCGCCGCCTTCTATGAAAGGTTGGGCTTCGGAATCGTTTTCCGGGACGCCGGCTGGATGATCCTCCAG
CGCGGGGATCTCATGCTGGAGTTCTTCGCCCACCCCGGGCTCGATCCCCTCGCGAGTTGGTTCAGCTGCT
GCCTGAGGCTGGACGACCTCGCGGAGTTCTACCGGCAGTGCAAATCCGTCGGCATCCAGGAAACCAGCAG
CGGCTATCCGCGCATCCATGCCCCCGAACTGCAGGAGTGGGGAGGCACGATGGCCGCTTTGGTCGACCCG
GACGGGACGCTCCTGCGCCTGATACAGAACGAATTGCTTGCAGGCATCTCATGAGTGTGTCTTCCCGTTT
TCCGCCTGAGGTCACTGCGTGGATGGAGCGCTGGCGCCTGCTGCGCGACGGCGAGCTGCTCACCACCCAC
TCGCCAAGCTGGAACCGTAAAAAGGCCGCGTTGCTGGCGTTTTTCCATAGGCTCCGCCGATCATAATCAG
CCATACCACATTTGTAGAGGTTTTACTTGCTTTAAAAAACCTCCCACACCTCCCCCTGAACCTGAAACAT
AAAATGAATGCAATTGTTGTTGTTAACTTGTTTATTGCAGCTTATAATGGTTACAAATAAAGCAATAGCA
TCACAAATTTCACAAATAAAGCATTTTTTTCACTGCATTCTAGTTGTGGTTTGTCCAAACTCATCAATGT
ATCTTATCATGTCTGGATCAATTCCCTATAGTGAGTCGTATTAAATTCGTAATCATGTCATAGCTGTTTC
CTGTGTGAAATTGTTATCCGCTCACAATTCCACACAACATACGAGCCGGAAGCATAAAGTGTAAAGCCTG
GGGTGCCTAATGAGTGAGCTAACTCACATTAATTGCGTTGCGCTCACTGCCCGCTTTCCAGTCGGGAAAC
CTGTCGTGCCAGCTGCATTAATGAATCGGCCAACGCGCGGGGAGAGGCGGTTTGCGTATTGGGCGCTCTT
CCGCTTCCTCGCTCACTGACTCGCTGCGCTCGGTCGTTCGGCTGCGGCGAGCGGTATCAGCTCACTCAAA
GGCGGTAATACGGTTATCCACAGAATCAGGGGATAACGCAGGAAAGAACATGTGAGCAAAAGGCCAGCAA
AAGGCCAGGAACCGTAAAAAGGCCGCGTTGCTGGCGTTTTTCCATAGGCTCCGCCCCCCTGACGAGCATC
ACAAAAATCGACGCTCAAGTCAGAGGTGGCGAAACCCGACAGGACTATAAAGATACCAGGCGTTTCCCCC
TGGAAGCTCCCTCGTGCGCTCTCCTGTTCCGACCCTGCCGCTTACCGGATACCTGTCCGCCTTTCTCCCT
TCGGGAAGCGTGGCGCTTTCTCATAGCTCACGCTGTAGGTATCTCAGTTCGGTGTAGGTCGTTCGCTCCA
AGCTGGGCTGTGTGCACGAACCCCCCGTTCAGCCCGACCGCTGCGCCTTATCCGGTAACTATCGTCTTGA
GTCCAACCCGGTAAGACACGACTTATCGCCACTGGCAGCAGCCACTGGTAACAGGATTAGCAGAGCGAGG
TATGTAGGCGGTGCTACAGAGTTCTTGAAGTGGTGGCCTAACTACGGCTACACTAGAAGAACAGTATTTG
GTATCTGCGCTCTGCTGAAGCCAGTTACCTTCGGAAAAAGAGTTGGTAGCTCTTGATCCGGCAAACAAAC
CACCGCTGGTAGCGGTGGTTTTTTTGTTTGCAAGCAGCAGATTACGCGCAGAAAAAAAGGATCTCAAGAA
GATCCTTTGATCTTTTCTACGGGGTCTGACGCTCAGTGGAACGAAAACTCACGTTAAGGGATTTTGGTCA
TGAGATTATCAAAAAGGATCTTCACCTAGATCCTTTTAAATTAAAAATGAAGTTTTAAATCAATCTAAAG
TATATATGAGTAAACTTGGTCTGACAGTTACCAATGCTTAATCAGTGAGGCACCTATCTCAGCGATCTGT
CTATTTCGTTCATCCATAGTTGCCTGACTCCCCGTCGTGTAGATAACTACGATACGGGAGGGCTTACCAT
CTGGCCCCAGTGCTGCAATGATACCGCGAGACCCACGCTCACCGGCTCCAGATTTATCAGCAATAAACCA
GCCAGCCGGAAGGGCCGAGCGCAGAAGTGGTCCTGCAACTTTATCCGCCTCCATCCAGTCTATTAATTGT
TGCCGGGAAGCTAGAGTAAGTAGTTCGCCAGTTAATAGTTTGCGCAACGTTGTTGCCATTGCTACAGGCA
TCGTGGTGTCACGCTCGTCGTTTGGTATGGCTTCATTCAGCTCCGGTTCCCAACGATCAAGGCGAGTTAC
ATGATCCCCCATGTTGTGCAAAAAAGCGGTTAGCTCCTTCGGTCCTCCGATCGTTGTCAGAAGTAAGTTG
GCCGCAGTGTTATCACTCATGGTTATGGCAGCACTGCATAATTCTCTTACTGTCATGCCATCCGTAAGAT
GCTTTTCTGTGACTGGTGAGTACTCAACCAAGTCATTCTGAGAATAGTGTATGCGGCGACCGAGTTGCTC
TTGCCCGGCGTCAATACGGGATAATACCGCGCCACATAGCAGAACTTTAAAAGTGCTCATCATTGGAAAA
CGTTCTTCGGGGCGAAAACTCTCAAGGATCTTACCGCTGTTGAGATCCAGTTCGATGTAACCCACTCGTG
CACCCAACTGATCTTCAGCATCTTTTACTTTCACCAGCGTTTCTGGGTGAGCAAAAACAGGAAGGCAAAA
TGCCGCAAAAAAGGGAATAAGGGCGACACGGAAATGTTGAATACTCATACTCTTCCTTTTTCAATATTAT
TGAAGCATTTATCAGGGTTATTGTCTCATGAGCGGATACATATTTGAATGTATTTAGAAAAATAAACAAA
TAGGGGTTCCGCGCACATTTCCCCGAAAAGTGCCACCTG
[124 nt withheld, positions 7740-7863]
C
[91 nt withheld, positions 7865-7955]
A
[49 nt withheld, positions 7957-8005]
CCTTTGACGTTGGAGTCCACGTTCTTT
[37 nt withheld, positions 8033-8069]
ACCCTATCTCGGTCTATTCTTTTGATTTATAAGGGATTTTGCCGATTTCGGCCTATTGGTTAAAAAATGA
GCTGATTTAACAAAAATTTAACGCGAATTTTAACAAAATATTAACGCTTACAATTT
